Addgene plasmid #80437: pSc2
Purpose: Expresses eGFP along with an U6 promoter driven gRNA which cleaves the plasmid in-cell
Depositing lab: Ervin Welker. Depositing organization: HUN-REN Biological Research Centre Szeged (HUN-REN Szegedi Biológiai Kutatóközpont). Publication: A convenient method to pre-screen candidate guide RNAs for CRISPR/Cas9 gene editing by NHEJ-mediated integration of a 'self-cleaving' GFP-expression plasmid. Talas A, Kulcsar PI, Weinhardt N, Borsy A, Toth E, Szebenyi K, Krausz SL, Huszar K, Vida I, Sturm A, Gordos B, Hoffmann OI, Bencsura P, Nyeste A, Ligeti Z, Fodor E, Welker E. DNA Res. 2017 Jun 30. doi: 10.1093/dnares/dsx029. PubMed 28679166.
Backbone
  Vector backbone: pEGFP-C1
  Backbone manufacturer: Clonetech
  Backbone size w/o insert (bp): 4731
  Total vector size (bp): 5116
  Vector type: Mammalian Expression, CRISPR
  Selectable markers: Neomycin (select with G418)
Growth in bacteria
  Bacterial resistance: Kanamycin, 50 μg/mL
  Growth temperature: 37°C
  Growth strain: DH5alpha
  Copy number: High Copy
Gene/Insert 1
  Gene/Insert name: sp Cas9 gRNA (alt name: Streptococcus pyogenes guideRNA)
  Species: Streptococcus pyogenes
  Insert size (bp): 76
  Promoter: U6
  Cloning method: Gibson Cloning
  Sequencing primers: 5′ ACCGCTTCCTCGTGCTTTAC; 3′ CACGTTAAGGGATTTTGGTCA
Gene/Insert 2
  Gene/Insert name: eGFP (alt name: enhanced green fluorescent protein)
  Insert size (bp): 717
  Promoter: CMV
  Cloning method: Unknown
  Sequencing primers: 5′ CAACGGGACTTTCCAAAATG; 3′ AGCTGCAATAAACAAGTT
Terms and licenses: Academic/Nonprofit Terms; Industry Terms: Not Available to Industry
How to cite: pSc2 was a gift from Ervin Welker (Addgene plasmid # 80437 ; http://n2t.net/addgene:80437 ; RRID:Addgene_80437)
