[The description below was written by a language model from this plasmid's Addgene catalogue record and pLannotate feature annotations shown in this document.]
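Description:
pSc2 is a 5,116 bp mammalian expression and CRISPR plasmid built on the pEGFP-C1 backbone. It is propagated in E. coli as a high-copy plasmid through a ColE1/pUC-type origin and also carries an f1 phage origin. A single Tn5 aminoglycoside phosphotransferase gene (NeoR/KanR) serves both hosts. A bacterial bla-type promoter drives it for kanamycin selection in bacteria. The SV40 enhancer/early promoter, together with an HSV TK polyadenylation signal, drives it for G418 selection in mammalian cells. Several short fragment annotations (SV40 large T antigen, ble, bGH poly(A), RSF ori) appear to be partial database matches or backbone remnants, not functional elements.

The plasmid carries two payload units. The first is the standard pEGFP-C1 reporter cassette, in which the CMV immediate-early enhancer and promoter drive EGFP, followed by the retained multiple cloning site and an SV40 poly(A) signal. The second was added by Gibson cloning between the resistance cassette and the bacterial origin. It consists of a human U6 RNA polymerase III promoter followed by a short unannotated gap, which presumably holds the spacer, and then the 76 nt Streptococcus pyogenes Cas9 guide RNA scaffold. According to the record, this guide directs cleavage of the plasmid itself inside the cell, but the position of the target site is not annotated. No Cas9 coding sequence is present, so the nuclease must be supplied separately.

The associated publication title indicates that the "self-cleaving" plasmid is linearised in cells and can be captured by NHEJ at genomic breaks made by a candidate guide RNA. GFP-expressing integrants then offer a convenient way to pre-screen guide RNA activity for Cas9 gene editing.
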