Features (pLannotate 1.2.2; 17 found; start..end, strand, type, name):
     61..364     +  enhancer       CMV enhancer: human cytomegalovirus immediate early enhancer
    365..568     +  promoter       CMV promoter: human cytomegalovirus (CMV) immediate early promoter
    613..1329    +  CDS            EGFP: EGFP is a basic (constitutively fluorescent) green fluorescent protein published in 1996, derived from Aequorea victoria. It is reported to be a rapidly-maturing weak dimer with moderate acid sensitivity.
   1330..1395    +  misc_feature   MCS: multiple cloning site
   1412..1496    +  CDS            large T antigen (fragment): large T antigen from SV40 (simian virus 40)
   1519..1640    +  polyA_signal   SV40 poly(A) signal: SV40 polyadenylation signal
   1674..2102    -  rep_origin     f1 ori (sequence partly withheld): f1 bacteriophage origin of replication; arrow indicates direction of (+) strand synthesis
   2129..2233    +  promoter       AmpR promoter: bla
   2235..2592    +  promoter       SV40 promoter: SV40 enhancer and early promoter
   2627..3421    +  CDS            NeoR/KanR: aminoglycoside phosphotransferase from Tn5; aph(3')-II (or nptII); confers resistance to neomycin, kanamycin, and G418 (Geneticin®)
   3442..3594    +  CDS            ble (fragment): BLE_KLEPN - Experimental evidence at protein level: Swiss-Prot protein existence level 1. Binding protein with a strong affinity to the bleomycin family of antibiotics. Binds to CL990; an antimitotic-antibiotic compound. From Klebsiella pneumoniae.
   3653..3700    +  polyA_signal   HSV TK poly(A) signal: herpes simplex virus thymidine kinase polyadenylation signal (Cole and Stacy, 1985)
   3749..3985    +  promoter       U6 promoter: RNA polymerase III promoter for human U6 snRNA
   4014..4089    +  misc_RNA       gRNA scaffold: guide RNA scaffold for the Streptococcus pyogenes CRISPR/Cas9 system
   4142..4158    -  polyA_signal   bGH poly(A) signal (fragment): bovine growth hormone polyadenylation signal
   4380..4968    +  rep_origin     ori: high-copy-number ColE1/pMB1/pBR322/pUC origin of replication
   5059..5109    +  rep_origin     RSF ori (fragment): Plasmids containing the RSF 1030 origin of replication can be propagated in E. coli cells that contain additional plasmids with compatible origins.
>Addgene plasmid #80437 | pSc2 | depositor full sequence | sequence record 151450 | pSc2 sequence 5116 bps
TAGTTATTAATAGTAATCAATTACGGGGTCATTAGTTCATAGCCCATATATGGAGTTCCGCGTTACATAA
CTTACGGTAAATGGCCCGCCTGGCTGACCGCCCAACGACCCCCGCCCATTGACGTCAATAATGACGTATG
TTCCCATAGTAACGCCAATAGGGACTTTCCATTGACGTCAATGGGTGGAGTATTTACGGTAAACTGCCCA
CTTGGCAGTACATCAAGTGTATCATATGCCAAGTACGCCCCCTATTGACGTCAATGACGGTAAATGGCCC
GCCTGGCATTATGCCCAGTACATGACCTTATGGGACTTTCCTACTTGGCAGTACATCTACGTATTAGTCA
TCGCTATTACCATGGTGATGCGGTTTTGGCAGTACATCAATGGGCGTGGATAGCGGTTTGACTCACGGGG
ATTTCCAAGTCTCCACCCCATTGACGTCAATGGGAGTTTGTTTTGGCACCAAAATCAACGGGACTTTCCA
AAATGTCGTAACAACTCCGCCCCATTGACGCAAATGGGCGGTAGGCGTGTACGGTGGGAGGTCTATATAA
GCAGAGCTGGTTTAGTGAACCGTCAGATCCGCTAGCGCTACCGGTCGCCACCATGGTGAGCAAGGGCGAG
GAGCTGTTCACCGGGGTGGTGCCCATCCTGGTCGAGCTGGACGGCGACGTAAACGGCCACAAGTTCAGCG
TGTCCGGCGAGGGCGAGGGCGATGCCACCTACGGCAAGCTGACCCTGAAGTTCATCTGCACCACCGGCAA
GCTGCCCGTGCCCTGGCCCACCCTCGTGACCACCCTGACCTACGGCGTGCAGTGCTTCAGCCGCTACCCC
GACCACATGAAGCAGCACGACTTCTTCAAGTCCGCCATGCCCGAAGGCTACGTCCAGGAGCGCACCATCT
TCTTCAAGGACGACGGCAACTACAAGACCCGCGCCGAGGTGAAGTTCGAGGGCGACACCCTGGTGAACCG
CATCGAGCTGAAGGGCATCGACTTCAAGGAGGACGGCAACATCCTGGGGCACAAGCTGGAGTACAACTAC
AACAGCCACAACGTCTATATCATGGCCGACAAGCAGAAGAACGGCATCAAGGTGAACTTCAAGATCCGCC
ACAACATCGAGGACGGCAGCGTGCAGCTCGCCGACCACTACCAGCAGAACACCCCCATCGGCGACGGCCC
CGTGCTGCTGCCCGACAACCACTACCTGAGCACCCAGTCCGCCCTGAGCAAAGACCCCAACGAGAAGCGC
GATCACATGGTCCTGCTGGAGTTCGTGACCGCCGCCGGGATCACTCTCGGCATGGACGAGCTGTACAAGT
CCGGACTCAGATCTCGAGCTCAAGCTTCGAATTCTGCAGTCGACGGTACCGCGGGCCCGGGATCCACCGG
ATCTAGATAACTGATCATAATCAGCCATACCACATTTGTAGAGGTTTTACTTGCTTTAAAAAACCTCCCA
CACCTCCCCCTGAACCTGAAACATAAAATGAATGCAATTGTTGTTGTTAACTTGTTTATTGCAGCTTATA
ATGGTTACAAATAAAGCAATAGCATCACAAATTTCACAAATAAAGCATTTTTTTCACTGCATTCTAGTTG
TGGTTTGTCCAAACTCATCAATGTATCTTAACGCGTAAATTGTAAGCGTTAATATTTTGTTAAAATTCGC
GTTAAATTTTTGTTAAATCAGCTCATTTTTTAACCAATAGGCCGAAATCGGCAAAATCCCTTATAAATCA
AAAGAATAGACCGAGATAGGGT
[37 nt withheld, positions 1773-1809]
AAAGAACGTGGACTCCAACGTCAAAGG
[49 nt withheld, positions 1837-1885]
T
[91 nt withheld, positions 1887-1977]
G
[124 nt withheld, positions 1979-2102]
CAGGTGGCACTTTTCGGGGAAATGTGCGCGGAACCCCTATTTGTTTATTTTTCTAAATACATTCAAATAT
GTATCCGCTCATGAGACAATAACCCTGATAAATGCTTCAATAATATTGAAAAAGGAAGAGTCCTGAGGCG
GAAAGAACCAGCTGTGGAATGTGTGTCAGTTAGGGTGTGGAAAGTCCCCAGGCTCCCCAGCAGGCAGAAG
TATGCAAAGCATGCATCTCAATTAGTCAGCAACCAGGTGTGGAAAGTCCCCAGGCTCCCCAGCAGGCAGA
AGTATGCAAAGCATGCATCTCAATTAGTCAGCAACCATAGTCCCGCCCCTAACTCCGCCCATCCCGCCCC
TAACTCCGCCCAGTTCCGCCCATTCTCCGCCCCATGGCTGACTAATTTTTTTTATTTATGCAGAGGCCGA
GGCCGCCTCGGCCTCTGAGCTATTCCAGAAGTAGTGAGGAGGCTTTTTTGGAGGCCTAGGCTTTTGCAAA
GATCGATCAAGAGACAGGATGAGGATCGTTTCGCATGATTGAACAAGATGGATTGCACGCAGGTTCTCCG
GCCGCTTGGGTGGAGAGGCTATTCGGCTATGACTGGGCACAACAGACAATCGGCTGCTCTGATGCCGCCG
TGTTCCGGCTGTCAGCGCAGGGGCGCCCGGTTCTTTTTGTCAAGACCGACCTGTCCGGTGCCCTGAATGA
ACTGCAAGACGAGGCAGCGCGGCTATCGTGGCTGGCCACGACGGGCGTTCCTTGCGCAGCTGTGCTCGAC
GTTGTCACTGAAGCGGGAAGGGACTGGCTGCTATTGGGCGAAGTGCCGGGGCAGGATCTCCTGTCATCTC
ACCTTGCTCCTGCCGAGAAAGTATCCATCATGGCTGATGCAATGCGGCGGCTGCATACGCTTGATCCGGC
TACCTGCCCATTCGACCACCAAGCGAAACATCGCATCGAGCGAGCACGTACTCGGATGGAAGCCGGTCTT
GTCGATCAGGATGATCTGGACGAAGAGCATCAGGGGCTCGCGCCAGCCGAACTGTTCGCCAGGCTCAAGG
CGAGCATGCCCGACGGCGAGGATCTCGTCGTGACCCATGGCGATGCCTGCTTGCCGAATATCATGGTGGA
AAATGGCCGCTTTTCTGGATTCATCGACTGTGGCCGGCTGGGTGTGGCGGACCGCTATCAGGACATAGCG
TTGGCTACCCGTGATATTGCTGAAGAGCTTGGCGGCGAATGGGCTGACCGCTTCCTCGTGCTTTACGGTA
TCGCCGCTCCCGATTCGCAGCGCATCGCCTTCTATCGCCTTCTTGACGAGTTCTTCTGAGCGGGACTCTG
GGGTTCGAAATGACCGACCAAGCGACGCCCAACCTGCCATCACGAGATTTCGATTCCACCGCCGCCTTCT
ATGAAAGGTTGGGCTTCGGAATCGTTTTCCGGGACGCCGGCTGGATGATCCTCCAGCGCGGGGATCTCAT
GCTGGAGTTCTTCGCCCACCCTAGGGGGAGGCTAACTGAAACACGGAAGGAGACAATACCGGAAGGAACC
CGCGCTATGACGGCAATAAAAAGACAGAATAAAACGCACGGTGTTGGGTCGTTTGTTCATAAACGCGGGG
TTCGGTCCCAGGGCTGGCACTCTGTCGATACCCCACGCCTATTTCCCATGATTCCTTCATATTTGCATAT
ACGATACAAGGCTGTTAGAGAGATAATTGGAATTAATTTGACTGTAAACACAAAGATATTAGTACAAAAT
ACGTGACGTAGAAAGTAATAATTTCTTGGGTAGTTTGCAGTTTTAAAATTATGTTTTAAAATGGACTATC
ATATGCTTACCGTAACTTGAAAGTATTTCGATTTCTTGGCTTTATATATCTTGTGGAAAGGACGAAACAC
CGATCAATTTCGCCGCAACGCGTTTTAGAGCTAGAAATAGCAAGTTAAAATAAGGCTAGTCCGTTATCAA
CTTGAAAAAGTGGCACCGAGTCGGTGCTTTTTTCCACCGAGACCCCATTGGGGCCAATACGCCCGCGTTT
CTTCCTTTTCCCCACCCCACCCCCCAAGTTCGGGTGAAGGCCCAGGGCTCGCAGCCAACGTCGGGGCGGC
AGGCCCTGCCATAGCCTCAGGTTACTCATATATACTTTAGATTGATTTAAAACTTCATTTTTAATTTAAA
AGGATCTAGGTGAAGATCCTTTTTGATAATCTCATGACCAAAATCCCTTAACGTGAGTTTTCGTTCCACT
GAGCGTCAGACCCCGTAGAAAAGATCAAAGGATCTTCTTGAGATCCTTTTTTTCTGCGCGTAATCTGCTG
CTTGCAAACAAAAAAACCACCGCTACCAGCGGTGGTTTGTTTGCCGGATCAAGAGCTACCAACTCTTTTT
CCGAAGGTAACTGGCTTCAGCAGAGCGCAGATACCAAATACTGTCCTTCTAGTGTAGCCGTAGTTAGGCC
ACCACTTCAAGAACTCTGTAGCACCGCCTACATACCTCGCTCTGCTAATCCTGTTACCAGTGGCTGCTGC
CAGTGGCGATAAGTCGTGTCTTACCGGGTTGGACTCAAGACGATAGTTACCGGATAAGGCGCAGCGGTCG
GGCTGAACGGGGGGTTCGTGCACACAGCCCAGCTTGGAGCGAACGACCTACACCGAACTGAGATACCTAC
AGCGTGAGCTATGAGAAAGCGCCACGCTTCCCGAAGGGAGAAAGGCGGACAGGTATCCGGTAAGCGGCAG
GGTCGGAACAGGAGAGCGCACGAGGGAGCTTCCAGGGGGAAACGCCTGGTATCTTTATAGTCCTGTCGGG
TTTCGCCACCTCTGACTTGAGCGTCGATTTTTGTGATGCTCGTCAGGGGGGCGGAGCCTATGGAAAAACG
CCAGCAACGCGGCCTTTTTACGGTTCCTGGCCTTTTGCTGGCCTTTTGCTCACATGCTCCGATCAATTTC
GCCGCAACGCCGGTAGCATGTTCTTTCCTGCGTTATCCCCTGATTCTGTGGATAACCGTATTACCGCCAT
GCAT
