>Addgene plasmid #80437 | pSc2 | addgene partial sequence | sequence record 156546 | CMV-F 5'-CGCAAATGGGCGGTAGGCGTG-3'
AGCAGAGCTGGTTTAGTGAACCGTCAGATCCGCTAGCGCTACCGGTCGCCACCATGGTGAGCAAGGGCGA
GGAGCTGTTCACCGGGGTGGTGCCCATCCTGGTCGAGCTGGACGGCGACGTAAACGGCCACAAGTTCAGC
GTGTCCGGCGAGGGCGAGGGCGATGCCACCTACGGCAAGCTGACCCTGAAGTTCATCTGCACCACCGGCA
AGCTGCCCGTGCCCTGGCCCACCCTCGTGACCACCCTGACCTACGGCGTGCAGTGCTTCAGCCGCTACCC
CGACCACATGAAGCAGCACGACTTCTTCAAGTCCGCCATGCCCGAAGGCTACGTCCAGGAGCGCACCATC
TTCTTCAAGGACGACGGCAACTACAAGACCCGCGCCGAGGTGAAGTTCGAGGGCGACACCCTGGTGAACC
GCATCGAGCTGAAGGGCATCGACTTCAAGGAGGACGGCAACATCCTGGGGCACAAGCTGGAGTACAACTA
CAACAGCCACAACGTCTATATCATGGCCGACAAGCAGAAGAACGGCATCAAGGTGAACTTCAAGATCCGC
CACAACATCGAGGACGGCAGCGTGCAGCTCGCCGACCACTACCAGCAGAACACCCCCATCGGCGACGGCC
CCGTGCTGCTGCCCGACAACCACTACCTGAGCACCCAGTCCGCCCTGAGCAAAGACCCCAACGAGAAGCG
CGATCACATGGTCCTGCTGGAGTTCGTGACCGCCGCCGGGATCACTCTCGGCATGGACGAGCTGTACAAG
TCCGGACTCAGATCTCGAGCTCAAGCTTCGAATTCTGCAGTCGACGGTACCGCGGGCCCGGGATCCACCG
GATCTAGATAACTGATCATAATCAGCCATACCACATTTGTAGAGGTTT
