>Addgene plasmid #80437 | pSc2 | addgene partial sequence | sequence record 158961 | TK-pA-R2 5'-GGTGGGGAAAAGGAAGAAAC-3'
AGCACCGACTCGGTGCCACTTTTTCAAGTTGATAACGGACTAGCCTTATTTTAACTTGCTATTTCTAGCT
CTAAAACGCGTTGCGGCGAAATTGATCGGTGTTTCGTCCTTTCCACAAGATATATAAAGCCAAGAAATCG
AAATACTTTCAAGTTACGGTAAGCATATGATAGTCCATTTTAAAACATAATTTTAAAACTGCAAACTACC
CAAGAAATTATTACTTTCTACGTCACGTATTTTGTACTAATATCTTTGTGTTTACAGTCAAATTAATTCC
AATTATCTCTCTAACAGCCTTGTATCGTATATGCAAATATGAAGGAATCATGGGAAATAGGCGTGGGGTA
TCGACAGAGTGCCAGCCCTGGGACCGAACCCCGCGTTTATGAACAAACGACCCAACACCGTGCGTTTTAT
TCTGTCTTTTTATTGCCGTCATAGCGCGGGTTCCTTCCGGTATTGTCTCCTTCCGTGTTTCAGTTAGCCT
CCCCCTAGGGTGGGCGAAGAACTCCAGCATGAGATCCCCGCGCTGGAGGATCATCCAGCCGGCGTCCCGG
AAAACGATTCCGAAGCCCAACCTTTCATAGAAGGCGGCGGTGGAATCGAAATCTCGTGATGGCAGGTTGG
